Addgene plasmid #221824: pdU6-2_sgRNA2-5-HT2AR-isoformD
Purpose: Plasmid to express gRNA2 (ctgaagacataattacgtgg) for editing at the end of Drosophila 5-HT2AR isoform D coding frame
Depositing lab: Quentin Gaudry. Depositing organization: University of Maryland, College Park. Publication: Serotonin acts through multiple cellular targets during an olfactory critical period. Mallick A, Tan HL, Epstein JM, Gaudry Q, Dacks AM. bioRxiv [Preprint]. 2024 Apr 14:2024.04.14.589413. doi: 10.1101/2024.04.14.589413. PubMed 38645269.
Backbone
  Vector backbone: pdU6-2
  Vector type: Insect Expression, CRISPR
Growth in bacteria
  Bacterial resistance: Ampicillin, 100 μg/mL
  Growth temperature: 37°C
  Growth strain: DH5alpha
  Copy number: High Copy
Gene/Insert
  Gene/Insert name: d5-HT2AR isoform D gRNA2
  gRNA/shRNA sequence: ctgaagacataattacgtgg
  Species: D. melanogaster (fly)
  Entrez Gene: 5-HT2 (a.k.a. Dmel_CG1056, 5-HT2Dro, 5-HT[2]Dro, 5-HT[[2Dro]], 5-HT[[2]], 5-HT[[2]]Dro, 5-ht2Dro, 5HT-R82A, 5HT-dro[[1]], 5HT2-Dro, 5HT2Dro, 5HT[[2Dro]], CG1056, Dm5HT2, Dmel\CG1056, d5-HT2, l(3)82CDb)
  Promoter: zebrafish U6 promoter (U6b)
  Cloning method: Restriction Enzyme; 5′ cloning site unknown (unknown if destroyed); 3′ cloning site N/A (unknown if destroyed)
  Sequencing primers: 5′ N/A
Terms and licenses: Academic/Nonprofit Terms; Industry Terms: Not Available to Industry
Depositor comments: Please visit https://doi.org/10.1101/2024.04.14.589413 for bioRxiv preprint.
How to cite: pdU6-2_sgRNA2-5-HT2AR-isoformD was a gift from Quentin Gaudry (Addgene plasmid # 221824 ; http://n2t.net/addgene:221824 ; RRID:Addgene_221824)
