[The description below was written by a language model from this plasmid's Addgene catalogue record and pLannotate feature annotations shown in this document.]
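Description:
pdU6-2_sgRNA2-5-HT2AR-isoformD is a small (about 3.5 kb) guide RNA expression plasmid for CRISPR/Cas9 genome editing in Drosophila melanogaster, built on the pdU6-2 backbone. It is maintained in E. coli as a high-copy plasmid through a ColE1/pUC-type origin and selected with ampicillin via the β-lactamase gene. The remaining backbone features are typical of a pBluescript-style cloning vector: an f1 phage origin, flanking T7 and T3 promoters, and lac promoter/operator and lacZα remnants around the cloning region. These play no role in guide expression in flies.

The payload is a single sgRNA cassette. The feature table shows a Drosophila U6-2 snRNA promoter, an RNA polymerase III promoter, followed after a short gap that fits a 20-nucleotide spacer by the Streptococcus pyogenes Cas9 gRNA scaffold. A short fragment annotated as dU6-3 promoter sequence lies downstream of the scaffold; its function is not stated, though it may simply represent U6 flanking sequence. The catalogue entry lists the promoter as a zebrafish U6 promoter (U6b), which conflicts with both the backbone name and the sequence annotation; the sequenced record supports the Drosophila U6-2 promoter.

The spacer is the second of the guides designed against the serotonin receptor gene 5-HT2A (CG1056), targeting the end of the isoform D coding frame. The plasmid carries no Cas9, so the nuclease must be supplied separately. A cut at this position would suit modification or tagging of the C-terminus of that isoform, but the record does not describe a donor template or the intended edit. The associated work concerns serotonin signalling during an olfactory critical period.
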