Features (pLannotate 1.2.2; 14 found; start..end, strand, type, name):
    506..1366    -  CDS            AmpR: β-lactamase; bla; confers resistance to ampicillin, carbenicillin, and related antibiotics
   1367..1471    -  promoter       AmpR promoter: bla
   1498..1954    +  rep_origin     f1 ori (sequence partly withheld): f1 bacteriophage origin of replication; arrow indicates direction of (+) strand synthesis
   1958..2113    -  CDS            lacZα (fragment): LacZα fragment of β-galactosidase; lacZ fragment
   2121..2139    +  promoter       T7 promoter: promoter for bacteriophage T7 RNA polymerase
   2160..2559    +  promoter       dU6-2 promoter: RNA polymerase III promoter for Drosophila U6-2 snRNA (Das et al., 1987)
   2581..2656    +  misc_RNA       gRNA scaffold: guide RNA scaffold for the Streptococcus pyogenes CRISPR/Cas9 system
   2664..2762    +  promoter       dU6-3 promoter (fragment): RNA polymerase III promoter for Drosophila U6-3 snRNA (Port et al., 2014)
   2787..2805    -  promoter       T3 promoter: promoter for bacteriophage T3 RNA polymerase
   2850..2866    -  protein_bind   lac operator: The lac repressor binds to the lac operator to inhibit transcription in E. coli. This inhibition can be relieved by adding lactose or isopropyl-β-D-thiogalactopyranoside (IPTG). lac repressor encoded by lacI
   2874..2904    -  promoter       lac promoter: promoter for the E. coli lac operon
   2919..2940    -  protein_bind   CAP binding site: CAP binding activates transcription in the presence of cAMP. E. coli catabolite activator protein
   2953..3045    -  CDS            lacI (fragment): lac repressor; lacI; The lac repressor binds to the lac operator to inhibit transcription in E. coli. This inhibition can be relieved by adding lactose or isopropyl-β-D-thiogalactopyranoside (IPTG).
   3228..335     -  rep_origin     ori (across the origin): high-copy-number ColE1/pMB1/pBR322/pUC origin of replication
>Addgene plasmid #221824 | pdU6-2_sgRNA2-5-HT2AR-isoformD | addgene full sequence | sequence record 442848 | Addgene NGS Result
TGCACGAACCCCCCGTTCAGCCCGACCGCTGCGCCTTATCCGGTAACTATCGTCTTGAGTCCAACCCGGT
AAGACACGACTTATCGCCACTGGCAGCAGCCACTGGTAACAGGATTAGCAGAGCGAGGTATGTAGGCGGT
GCTACAGAGTTCTTGAAGTGGTGGCCTAACTACGGCTACACTAGAAGAACAGTATTTGGTATCTGCGCTC
TGCTGAAGCCAGTTACCTTCGGAAAAAGAGTTGGTAGCTCTTGATCCGGCAAACAAACCACCGCTGGTAG
CGGTGGTTTTTTTGTTTGCAAGCAGCAGATTACGCGCAGAAAAAAAGGATCTCAAGAAGATCCTTTGATC
TTTTCTACGGGGTCTGACGCTCAGTGGAACGAAAACTCACGTTAAGGGATTTTGGTCATGAGATTATCAA
AAAGGATCTTCACCTAGATCCTTTTAAATTAAAAATGAAGTTTTAAATCAATCTAAAGTATATATGAGTA
AACTTGGTCTGACAGTTACCAATGCTTAATCAGTGAGGCACCTATCTCAGCGATCTGTCTATTTCGTTCA
TCCATAGTTGCCTGACTCCCCGTCGTGTAGATAACTACGATACGGGAGGGCTTACCATCTGGCCCCAGTG
CTGCAATGATACCGCGAGACCCACGCTCACCGGCTCCAGATTTATCAGCAATAAACCAGCCAGCCGGAAG
GGCCGAGCGCAGAAGTGGTCCTGCAACTTTATCCGCCTCCATCCAGTCTATTAATTGTTGCCGGGAAGCT
AGAGTAAGTAGTTCGCCAGTTAATAGTTTGCGCAACGTTGTTGCCATTGCTACAGGCATCGTGGTGTCAC
GCTCGTCGTTTGGTATGGCTTCATTCAGCTCCGGTTCCCAACGATCAAGGCGAGTTACATGATCCCCCAT
GTTGTGCAAAAAAGCGGTTAGCTCCTTCGGTCCTCCGATCGTTGTCAGAAGTAAGTTGGCCGCAGTGTTA
TCACTCATGGTTATGGCAGCACTGCATAATTCTCTTACTGTCATGCCATCCGTAAGATGCTTTTCTGTGA
CTGGTGAGTACTCAACCAAGTCATTCTGAGAATAGTGTATGCGGCGACCGAGTTGCTCTTGCCCGGCGTC
AATACGGGATAATACCGCGCCACATAGCAGAACTTTAAAAGTGCTCATCATTGGAAAACGTTCTTCGGGG
CGAAAACTCTCAAGGATCTTACCGCTGTTGAGATCCAGTTCGATGTAACCCACTCGTGCACCCAACTGAT
CTTCAGCATCTTTTACTTTCACCAGCGTTTCTGGGTGAGCAAAAACAGGAAGGCAAAATGCCGCAAAAAA
GGGAATAAGGGCGACACGGAAATGTTGAATACTCATACTCTTCCTTTTTCAATATTATTGAAGCATTTAT
CAGGGTTATTGTCTCATGAGCGGATACATATTTGAATGTATTTAGAAAAATAAACAAATAGGGGTTCCGC
GCACATTTCCCCGAAAAGTGCCACCTG
[116 nt withheld, positions 1498-1613]
ACCACGTTC
[91 nt withheld, positions 1623-1713]
A
[49 nt withheld, positions 1715-1763]
CCTTTGACGTTGGAGTCCACGTTCTTT
[37 nt withheld, positions 1791-1827]
ACCCTATCTCGGTCTATTCTTTTGATTTATAAGGGATTTTGCCGATTTCGGCCTATTGGTTAAAAAAATG
AGCTGATTTAACAAAAATTTAACGCGAATTTTAACAAAATATTAACGCTTACAATTTCCATTCGCCATTC
AGGCTGCGCAACTGTTGGGAAGGGCGATCGGTGCGGGCCTCTTCGCTATTACGCCAGCTGGCGAAAGGGG
GATGTGCTGCAAGGCGATTAAGTTGGGTAACGCCAGGGTTTTCCCAGTCACGACGTTGTAAAACGACGGC
CAGTGAGCGCGCGTAATACGACTCACTATAGGGCGAATTGGGTACAAGCTTGGTTCGACTTGCAGCCTGA
AATACGGCACGAGTAGGAAAAGCCGAGTCAAATGCCGAATGCAGAGTCTCATTACAGCACAATCAACTCA
AGAAAAACTCGACACTTTTTTACCATTTGCACTTAAATCCTTTTTTATTCGTTATGTATACTTTTTTTGG
TCCCTAACCAAAACAAAACCAAACTCTCTTAGTCGTGCCTCTATATTTAAAACTATCAATTTATTATAGT
CAATAAATCGAACTGTGTTTTCAACAAACGAACAATAGGACACTTTGATTCTAAAGGAAATTTTGAAAAT
CTTAAGCAGAGGGTTCTTAAGACCATTTGCCAATTCTTATAATTCTCAACTGCTCTTTCCTGATGTTGAT
CATTTATATAGGTATGTTTTCCTCAATACTTCGCTGAAGACATAATTACGTGGGTTTTAGAGCTAGAAAT
AGCAAGTTAAAATAAGGCTAGTCCGTTATCAACTTGAAAAAGTGGCACCGAGTCGGTGCGATCCATTTTT
TTGCTCACCTGTGATTGCTCCTACTCAAATACAAAAACATCAAATTTTCTGTCAATAAAGCATATTTATT
TATATTTATTTTACAGGAAAGAATTACTAGTGAGCTCCAGCTTTTGTTCCCTTTAGTGAGGGTTAATTGC
GCGCTTGGCGTAATCATGGTCATAGCTGTTTCCTGTGTGAAATTGTTATCCGCTCACAATTCCACACAAC
ATACGAGCCGGAAGCATAAAGTGTAAAGCCTGGGGTGCCTAATGAGTGAGCTAACTCACATTAATTGCGT
TGCGCTCACTGCCCGCTTTCCAGTCGGGAAACCTGTCGTGCCAGCTGCATTAATGAATCGGCCAACGCGC
GGGGAGAGGCGGTTTGCGTATTGGGCGCTCTTCCGCTTCCTCGCTCACTGACTCGCTGCGCTCGGTCGTT
CGGCTGCGGCGAGCGGTATCAGCTCACTCAAAGGCGGTAATACGGTTATCCACAGAATCAGGGGATAACG
CAGGAAAGAACATGTGAGCAAAAGGCCAGCAAAAGGCCAGGAACCGTAAAAAGGCCGCGTTGCTGGCGTT
TTTCCATAGGCTCCGCCCCCCTGACGAGCATCACAAAAATCGACGCTCAAGTCAGAGGTGGCGAAACCCG
ACAGGACTATAAAGATACCAGGCGTTTCCCCCTGGAAGCTCCCTCGTGCGCTCTCCTGTTCCGACCCTGC
CGCTTACCGGATACCTGTCCGCCTTTCTCCCTTCGGGAAGCGTGGCGCTTTCTCATAGCTCACGCTGTAG
GTATCTCAGTTCGGTGTAGGTCGTTCGCTCCAAGCTGGGCTGTG
