>Addgene plasmid #221824 | pdU6-2_sgRNA2-5-HT2AR-isoformD | depositor partial sequence | sequence record 434282 | partial sequence
GTTCGACTTGCAGCCTGAAATACGGCACGAGTAGGAAAAGCCGAGTCAAATGCCGAATGCAGAGTCTCAT
TACAGCACAATCAACTCAAGAAAAACTCGACACTTTTTTACCATTTGCACTTAAATCCTTTTTTATTCGT
TATGTATACTTTTTTTGGTCCCTAACCAAAACAAAACCAAACTCTCTTAGTCGTGCCTCTATATTTAAAA
CTATCAATTTATTATAGTCAATAAATCGAACTGTGTTTTCAACAAACGAACAATAGGACACTTTGATTCT
AAAGGAAATTTTGAAAATCTTAAGCAGAGGGTTCTTAAGACCATTTGCCAATTCTTATAATTCTCAACTG
CTCTTTCCTGATGTTGATCATTTATATAGGTATGTTTTCCTCAATACTTCGCTGAAGACATAATTACGTG
GGTTTTAGAGCTAGAAATAGCAAGTTAAAATAAGGCTAGTCCGTTATCAACTTGAAAAAGTGGCACCGAG
TCGGTGCGATCCATTTTTTTGCTCACCTGTGATTGCTCCTACTCAAATACAAAAACATCAAATTTTCTGT
CAATAAAGCATATTTATTTATATTTATTTTACAGGAAAGAATTACTAGTGAGCTCCAGCTTTTGTTCCCT
TTAGTGAGGGTTAATTGCGCGCTTGGCGTAATCATGGTCATAGCTGTTTCCTGTGTGAAATTGTTATCCG
CTCACAATTCCACACAACATACGAGCCGGAAGCATAAAGTGTAAAGCCTGGGGTGCCTAATGAGTGAGCT
AACTCACATTAATTGCGTTGCGCTCACTGCCCGCTTTCCAGTCGGGAAACCTGTCGTGCCAGCTGCATTA
ATGAATCGGCCAACGCGCGGGGAGAGGCGGTTTGCGTATTGGGCGCTCTTCCGCTTCCTCGCTCACTGAC
TCGCTGCGCTCGGTCGTTCGGCTGCGGCGAGCGGTATCAGCTCACTCAAAGGCGGTAATACGGTTATCCA
CAGAATCAGGGGATAACGCAGGAAAGAACATGTGAGCAAAAGGCCAGCAAAAGGCCAGGAACCGTAAAAA
GGCCGCGTTGCTGGCGTTTTTCCATAGGCTCCGCCCCCCTGACGAGCATCACAAAAA
